Addgene plasmid #241161: memb-BFP-pA
Purpose: Middle entry vector for mini-Golden subcloning platform; BFP
Depositing lab: Junsu Kang. Depositing organization: University of Wisconsin, Madison. Publication: Advancing knock-in approaches for robust genome editing in zebrafish. Rodriguez-Parks A, Beezley EG, Manna S, Silaban I, Almutawa SI, Cao S, Ahmed H, Guyer M, Baker S, Richards MP, Kang J. Biol Open. 2026 Feb 2:bio.062472. doi: 10.1242/bio.062472. PubMed 41630603.
Backbone
  Vector backbone: pU6a:sgRNA#13
  Vector type: Mini-Golden
Growth in bacteria
  Bacterial resistance: Spectinomycin, 50 μg/mL
  Growth temperature: 37°C
  Growth strain: DH5alpha
  Copy number: Unknown
Gene/Insert
  Gene/Insert name: BFP
  Species: Synthetic
  Mutation: TCGC linker
  Cloning method: Restriction Enzyme; 5′ cloning site Unknown (unknown if destroyed); 3′ cloning site Unknown (unknown if destroyed)
Terms and licenses: Academic/Nonprofit Terms; Industry Terms: Not Available to Industry
How to cite: memb-BFP-pA was a gift from Junsu Kang (Addgene plasmid # 241161 ; http://n2t.net/addgene:241161 ; RRID:Addgene_241161)
