[The description below was written by a language model from this plasmid's Addgene catalogue record and pLannotate feature annotations shown in this document.]
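Description:
memb-BFP-pA is a small (about 3.5 kb) bacterial cloning plasmid that serves as a middle entry vector in the mini-Golden subcloning platform, a modular assembly system described in the context of knock-in genome editing in zebrafish. It is built on the pU6a:sgRNA#13 backbone. It is propagated in E. coli from a high-copy ColE1/pUC-type origin and selected with spectinomycin through an aadA (SmR) aminoglycoside adenylyltransferase gene. Upstream of aadA lie fragments of a class 1 integron Pc promoter and a gentamicin acetyltransferase gene, which are probably remnants of the integron-derived resistance cassette. Flanking rrnB T1 and T2 terminators, together with short lacZα, lacI, T7 promoter and multiple cloning site fragments, appear to be backbone remnants rather than functional parts.

The payload is a promoterless module: a TagBFP coding sequence, encoding a rapidly maturing monomeric blue fluorescent protein, followed by an SV40 polyadenylation signal (the "pA" in the name). The poly(A) signal is annotated on the opposite strand to TagBFP, an orientation the record does not explain. The name implies a membrane-targeted BFP, but no membrane-localisation motif is annotated, so the targeting sequence and its position are not stated in the record. The catalogue also lists a "TCGC linker", which may be a four-base junction or overhang used for ordered assembly, although the cloning sites themselves are recorded as unknown.

With no eukaryotic promoter annotated, the plasmid is not an expression construct in its own right. It is meant to donate the BFP-polyA cassette for assembly with other entry modules into final constructs, presumably knock-in donors or reporters for zebrafish.
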