Features (pLannotate 1.2.2; 12 found; start..end, strand, type, name):
     41..84      +  terminator     rrnB T1 terminator: Escherichia coli rrnB; transcription terminator T1 from the E. coli rrnB gene
    131..167     -  CDS            lacZα (fragment): LacZα fragment of β-galactosidase; lacZ fragment
    260..297     +  misc_feature   MCS (fragment): multiple cloning site
    311..1009    +  CDS            TagBFP: TagBFP is a basic (constitutively fluorescent) blue fluorescent protein published in 2008, derived from Entacmaea quadricolor. It is reported to be a very rapidly-maturing monomer with very low acid sensitivity.
   1023..1040    -  promoter       T7 promoter (fragment): promoter for bacteriophage T7 RNA polymerase
   1045..1179    -  polyA_signal   SV40 poly(A) signal: SV40 polyadenylation signal
   1354..1377    +  promoter       Pc promoter (fragment): intI1 (promoter lies within the coding sequence); class 1 integron promoter
   1553..1609    +  CDS            GmR (fragment): gentamycin acetyltransferase; aacC1; confers resistance to gentamycin
   1616..2407    +  CDS            SmR: aminoglycoside adenylyltransferase (Murphy, 1985); aadA; confers resistance to spectinomycin and streptomycin
   2500..3088    +  rep_origin     ori: high-copy-number ColE1/pMB1/pBR322/pUC origin of replication
   3271..3363    +  CDS            lacI (fragment): lac repressor; lacI; The lac repressor binds to the lac operator to inhibit transcription in E. coli. This inhibition can be relieved by adding lactose or isopropyl-β-D-thiogalactopyranoside (IPTG).
   3418..3445    -  terminator     rrnB T2 terminator: transcription terminator T2 from the E. coli rrnB gene
>Addgene plasmid #241161 | memb-BFP-pA | addgene full sequence | sequence record 482143 | Addgene NGS Result
ATTTGTCCTACTCAGGAGAGCGTTCACCGACAAACAACAGATAAAACGAAAGGCCCAGTCTTCCGACTGA
GCCTTTCGTTTTATTTGATGCCTGGCAGTTCCCTACTCTCGCGTTAACGCTAGCATGGATGTTTTCCCAG
TCACGACGTTGTAAAACGACGGCCAGTCTTAAGCTCGGGCCCGGTCTCTTCGCGCCACCATGCTGTGCTG
CATCAGAAGAACTAAACCGGTTGAGAAGAATGAAGAGGCCGATCAGGAGCTGCAGTCGACGGTACCGCGG
GCCCGGGACCCACCGGTCGCCACCAAGCTTATGAGCGAGCTGATTAAGGAGAACATGCACATGAAGCTGT
ACATGGAGGGCACCGTGGACAACCATCACTTCAAGTGCACATCCGAGGGCGAAGGCAAGCCCTACGAGGG
CACCCAGACCATGAGAATCAAGGTGGTCGAGGGCGGCCCTCTCCCCTTCGCCTTCGACATCCTGGCTACT
AGCTTCCTCTACGGCAGCAAGACCTTCATCAACCACACCCAGGGCATCCCCGACTTCTTCAAGCAGTCCT
TCCCTGAGGGCTTCACATGGGAGAGAGTCACCACATACGAAGACGGGGGCGTGCTGACCGCTACCCAGGA
CACCAGCCTCCAGGACGGCTGCCTCATCTACAACGTCAAGATCAGAGGGGTGAACTTCACATCCAACGGC
CCTGTGATGCAGAAGAAAACACTCGGCTGGGAGGCCTTCACCGAGACGCTGTACCCCGCTGACGGCGGCC
TGGAAGGCAGAAACGACATGGCCCTGAAGCTCGTGGGCGGGAGCCATCTGATCGCAAACATCAAGACCAC
ATATAGATCCAAGAAACCCGCTAAGAACCTCAAGATGCCTGGCGTCTACTATGTGGACTACAGACTGGAA
AGAATCAAGGAGGCCAACAACGAGACGTACGTCGAGCAGCACGAGGTGGCAGTGGCCAGATACTGCGACC
TCCCTAGCAAACTGGGGCACAAGCTTAATTAATAAGCTAGAACTATAGTGAGTCGTATTACGTAGATCCA
GACATGATAAGATACATTGATGAGTTTGGACAAACCACAACTAGAATGCAGTGAAAAAAATGCTTTATTT
GTGAAATTTGTGATGCTATTGCTTTATTTGTAACCATTATAAGCTGCAATAAACAAGTTAACAACAACAA
TTGCATTCATTTTATGTTTCAGGTTCAGGGGGAGGTGTGGGAGGTTTTTTAATTCCTCAAGAGACCTCTA
GACCAGCCAGGACAGAAATGCCTCGACTTCGCTGCTACCCAAGGTTGCCGGGTGACGCACACCGTGGAAA
CGGATGAAGGCACGAACCCAGTGGACATAAGCCTGTTCGGTTCGTAAGCTGTAATGCAAGTAGCGTATGC
GCTCACGCAACTGGTCCAGAACCTTGACCGAACGCAGCGGTGGTAACGGCGCAGTGGCGGTTTTCATGGC
TTGTTATGACTGTTTTTTTGGGGTACAGTCTATGCCTCGGGCATCCAAGCAGCAAGCGCGTTACGCCGTG
GGTCGATGTTTGATGTTATGGAGCAGCAACGATGTTACGCAGCAGGGCAGTCGCCCTAAAACAAAGTTAA
ACATTATGAGGGAAGCGGTGATCGCCGAAGTATCGACTCAACTATCAGAGGTAGTTGGCGTCATCGAGCG
CCATCTCGAACCGACGTTGCTGGCCGTACATTTGTACGGCTCCGCAGTGGATGGCGGCCTGAAGCCACAC
AGTGATATTGATTTGCTGGTTACGGTGACCGTAAGGCTTGATGAAACAACGCGGCGAGCTTTGATCAACG
ACCTTTTGGAAACTTCGGCTTCCCCTGGAGAGAGCGAGATTCTCCGCGCTGTAGAAGTCACCATTGTTGT
GCACGACGACATCATTCCGTGGCGTTATCCAGCTAAGCGCGAACTGCAATTTGGAGAATGGCAGCGCAAT
GACATTCTTGCAGGTATCTTCGAGCCAGCCACGATCGACATTGATCTGGCTATCTTGCTGACAAAAGCAA
GAGAACATAGCGTTGCCTTGGTAGGTCCAGCGGCGGAGGAACTCTTTGATCCGGTTCCTGAACAGGATCT
ATTTGAGGCGCTAAATGAAACCTTAACGCTATGGAACTCGCCGCCCGACTGGGCTGGCGATGAGCGAAAT
GTAGTGCTTACGTTGTCCCGCATTTGGTACAGCGCAGTAACCGGCAAAATCGCGCCGAAGGATGTCGCTG
CCGACTGGGCAATGGAGCGCCTGCCGGCCCAGTATCAGCCCGTCATACTTGAAGCTAGACAGGCTTATCT
TGGACAAGAAGAAGATCGCTTGGCCTCGCGCGCAGATCAGTTGGAAGAATTTGTCCACTACGTGAAAGGC
GAGATCACCAAGGTAGTCGGCAAATAACCCTCGAGCCACCCATGACCAAAATCCCTTAACGTGAGTTACG
CGTCGTTCCACTGAGCGTCAGACCCCGTAGAAAAGATCAAAGGATCTTCTTGAGATCCTTTTTTTCTGCG
CGTAATCTGCTGCTTGCAAACAAAAAAACCACCGCTACCAGCGGTGGTTTGTTTGCCGGATCAAGAGCTA
CCAACTCTTTTTCCGAAGGTAACTGGCTTCAGCAGAGCGCAGATACCAAATACTGTTCTTCTAGTGTAGC
CGTAGTTAGGCCACCACTTCAAGAACTCTGTAGCACCGCCTACATACCTCGCTCTGCTAATCCTGTTACC
AGTGGCTGCTGCCAGTGGCGATAAGTCGTGTCTTACCGGGTTGGACTCAAGACGATAGTTACCGGATAAG
GCGCAGCGGTCGGGCTGAACGGGGGGTTCGTGCACACAGCCCAGCTTGGAGCGAACGACCTACACCGAAC
TGAGATACCTACAGCGTGAGCTATGAGAAAGCGCCACGCTTCCCGAAGGGAGAAAGGCGGACAGGTATCC
GGTAAGCGGCAGGGTCGGAACAGGAGAGCGCACGAGGGAGCTTCCAGGGGGAAACGCCTGGTATCTTTAT
AGTCCTGTCGGGTTTCGCCACCTCTGACTTGAGCGTCGATTTTTGTGATGCTCGTCAGGGGGGCGGAGCC
TATGGAAAAACGCCAGCAACGCGGCCTTTTTACGGTTCCTGGCCTTTTGCTGGCCTTTTGCTCACATGTT
CTTTCCTGCGTTATCCCCTGATTCTGTGGATAACCGTATTACCGCCTTTGAGTGAGCTGATACCGCTCGC
CGCAGCCGAACGACCGAGCGCAGCGAGTCAGTGAGCGAGGAAGCGGAAGAGCGCCCAATACGCAAACCGC
CTCTCCCCGCGCGTTGGCCGATTCATTAATGCAGCTGGCACGACAGGTTTCCCGACTGGAAAGCGGGCAG
TGAGCGCAACGCAATTAATACGCGTACCGCTAGCCAGGAAGAGTTTGTAGAAACGCAAAAAGGCCATCCG
TCAGGATGGCCTTCTGCTTAGTTTGATGCCTGGCAGTTTATGGCGGGCGTCCTGCCCGCCACCCTCCGGG
CCGTTGCTTCACAACGTTCAAATCCGCTCCCGGCGG
